Addgene plasmid #109283: pKM492-Myc-His
Purpose: ORBIT integrating plasmid for C-terminal tagging with Myc-His tag
Depositing lab: Kenan Murphy. Depositing organization: University of Massachusetts, Worcester. Publication: ORBIT: a New Paradigm for Genetic Engineering of Mycobacterial Chromosomes. Murphy KC, Nelson SJ, Nambi S, Papavinasasundaram K, Baer CE, Sassetti CM. MBio. 2018 Dec 11;9(6). pii: mBio.01467-18. doi: 10.1128/mBio.01467-18. PubMed 30538179.
Backbone
  Vector backbone: pKM480
  Backbone manufacturer: Kenan Murphy
  Total vector size (bp): 3572
  Modifications to backbone: Insertion of attB-4xGly-TEV-Myc-6xHis
  Vector type: ORBIT integrating plasmid
  Selectable markers: Hygromycin
Growth in bacteria
  Bacterial resistance: Chloramphenicol, 25 μg/mL
  Growth temperature: 37°C
  Growth strain: DH5alpha
  Growth instructions: Grow in LB containing 20 ug/ml chloramphenicol.
  Copy number: Low Copy
Gene/Insert
  Gene/Insert name: attB-Myc-His
  Species: Synthetic
  Insert size (bp): 121
Resource information
  A portion of this plasmid was derived from a plasmid made by: Christina Baer's vector pEN-Myc-23 was the source of the insertion.
Terms and licenses: Academic/Nonprofit Terms; Industry Terms: Not Available to Industry
Depositor comments: ORBIT plasmid for creating Myc-His fusions to target genes. Strain should be grown in 20 ug/ml chloramphenicol for isolation of plasmid. Yields with Qiagen miniprep kits are typically in the range from 60-90 ug/ml from 5 ml culture.
How to cite: pKM492-Myc-His was a gift from Kenan Murphy (Addgene plasmid # 109283 ; http://n2t.net/addgene:109283 ; RRID:Addgene_109283)
