[The description below was written by a language model from this plasmid's Addgene catalogue record and pLannotate feature annotations shown in this document.]
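Description:
pKM492-Myc-His is a small (about 3.6 kb) ORBIT integrating plasmid built on the pKM480 backbone and used for chromosomal engineering of mycobacteria, specifically for adding a C-terminal Myc-His tag to a chosen target gene. It is maintained in E. coli through a ColE1/pMB1-type origin and selected with chloramphenicol, via a cat promoter driving a chloramphenicol acetyltransferase gene. The feature annotation describes this origin class as high copy, whereas the catalogue entry lists the plasmid as low copy. No mycobacterial origin of replication is annotated, which fits a payload plasmid that persists in the final host only by integrating. A hygromycin phosphotransferase gene from Streptomyces hygroscopicus supplies the marker used to select integrants. A short β-lactamase fragment also appears in the annotation and looks like a non-functional remnant of earlier cloning.

The functional insert is a 121 bp synthetic segment, taken from an earlier Myc-tagging vector, consisting of an attB recombination site followed by a four-glycine linker, a TEV protease cleavage site, a Myc epitope and a 6xHis tag. The automated feature table picks up only the histidine stretch (called as a partial 9xHis) and not the attB, TEV or Myc elements. An rrnB T2 terminator lies just downstream of the tag, and an rrnB T1 terminator follows the hygromycin cassette. In the ORBIT approach, a partner attachment site is first placed at the 3′ end of the target gene by oligonucleotide recombineering. Site-specific recombination with the plasmid's attB then inserts the whole plasmid there, fusing the linker-TEV-Myc-His sequence in frame to the gene. The tagged protein can then be detected by its epitope or affinity purified, with the tag removable by TEV cleavage. The record does not name the integrase.
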