Features (pLannotate 1.2.2; 8 found; start..end, strand, type, name):
    540..557     +  CDS            9xHis (fragment): 9xHis affinity tag
    600..627     +  terminator     rrnB T2 terminator: transcription terminator T2 from the E. coli rrnB gene
    794..1382    -  rep_origin     ori: high-copy-number ColE1/pMB1/pBR322/pUC origin of replication
   1480..1580    +  promoter       cat promoter: promoter of the E. coli cat gene encoding chloramphenicol acetyltransferase
   1581..2226    +  CDS            CmR (fragment): chloramphenicol acetyltransferase; cat; confers resistance to chloramphenicol
   2296..2376    -  CDS            bla(M) (fragment): β-lactamase lacking the signal sequence; bla(M); allows cytosolic expression of β-lactamase
   2488..3480    +  CDS            hyg: KHYB_STRHY - Experimental evidence at protein level: Swiss-Prot protein existence level 1. The aminoglycoside phosphotransferases achieve inactivation of their antibiotic substrates by phosphorylation. From Streptomyces hygroscopicus.
   3519..3565    -  terminator     rrnB T1 terminator: transcription terminator T1 from the E. coli rrnB gene
>Addgene plasmid #109283 | pKM492-Myc-His | addgene full sequence | sequence record 210531 | Addgene NGS Result
GGCAGTCGATCGAGAGGTGACCACAACGACGCGCCCGCTTTGATCGGGGACGTCTGCGGCCGACCATTTA
CGGGTCTTGTTGTCGTTGGCGGTCATGGGCCGAACATACTCACCCGGATCGGAGGGCCGAGGACAAGGTC
GAACGAGGGGCATGACCCGGTGCGGGGCTTCTTGCACTCGGCATAGGCGAGTGCTAAGAATAACGTTGGC
ACTCGCGACCGGTGAGTGCTAGGTCGGGACGGTGAGGCCAGGCCCGTCGTCGCAGCGAGTGGCAGCGAGG
ACAACTTGAGCCGTCCGTCGCGGGCACTGCGCCCGGCCAGCGTAAGTAGCGGGGTTGCCGTCACCCGGTG
ACCCCCGTTTCATCCCCGATCCGGAGGAATCACTTCGCAATGGCCAAGACAATTGCGGATCCATCGATAG
AAAGGAGGAAGGAAAGCTTGGCTTGTCGACGACGGCGGTCTCCGTCGTCAGGATCATCGGGCGGCGGCGG
CGAGAACCTGTACTTCCAGGAGCAGAAGCTGATCAGCGAGGAAGACCTGCACCACCACCACCACCACTGA
TGACTCGAGTCTAGAGCATGCACTAGTGCGGCCGCTAGCAGAAGGCCATCCTGACGGATGGCCTTTTCTT
AAGTCGCGTTGCGCTCGGTCGTTCGGCTGCGGCGAGCGGTATCAGCTCACTCAAAGGCGGTAATACGGTT
ATCCACAGAATCAGGGGATAACGCAGGAAAGAACATGTGAGCAAAAGGCCAGCAAAAGGCCAGGAACCGT
AAAAAGGCCGCGTTGCTGGCGTTTTTCCATAGGCTCCGCCCCCCTGACGAGCATCACAAAAATCGACGCT
CAAGTCAGAGGTGGCGAAACCCGACAGGACTATAAAGATACCAGGCGTTTCCCCCTGGAAGCTCCCTCGT
GCGCTCTCCTGTTCCGACCCTGCCGCTTACCGGATACCTGTCCGCCTTTCTCCCCTCGGGAAGCGTGGCG
CTTTCTCATAGCTCACGCTGTAGGTATCTCAGTTCGGTGTAGGTCGTTCGCTCCAAGCTGGGCTGTGTGC
ACGAACCCCCCGTTCAGCCCGACCGCTGCGCCTTATCCGGTAACTATCGTCTTGAGTCCAACCCGGTAAG
ACACGACTTATCGCCACTGGCAGCAGCCACTGGTAACAGGATTAGCAGAGCGAGGTATGTAGGCGGTGCT
ACAGAGTTCTTGAAGTGGTGGCCTAACTACGGCTACACTAGAAGGACAGTATTTGGTATCTGCGCTCTGC
TGAAGCCAGTTACCTTCGGAAAAAGAGTTGGTAGCTCTTGATCCGGCAAACAAACCACCGCTGGTAGCGG
TGGTTTTTTTGTTTGCAAGCAGCAGATTACGCGCAGAAAAAAAGGATCTCAAGAAGATCCTTTGATCTTT
TCTACGGGGTCTGACGCTCATGGAACTAGAGCATGAGATTATCAAAAAGGATCTTCACCTAGATCCTTTT
AAATTAAAAATCGGCACGTAAGAGGTTCCAACTTTCACCATAATGAAATAAGATCACTACCGGGCGTATT
TTTTGAGTTATCGAGATTTTCAGGAGCTAAGGAAGCTAAAATGGAGAAAAAAATCACTGGATATACCACC
GTTGATATATCCCAATGGCATCGTAAAGAACATTTTGAGGCATTTCAGTCAGTTGCTCAATGTACCTATA
ACCAGACCGTTCAGCTGGATATTACGGCCTTTTTAAAGACCGTAAAGAAAAATAAGCACAAGTTTTATCC
GGCCTTTATTCACATTCTTGCCCGCCTGATGAATGCTCATCCGGAATTCCGTATGGCAATGAAAGACGGT
GAGCTGGTGATATGGGATAGTGTTCACCCTTGTTACACCGTTTTCCATGAGCAAACTGAAACGTTTTCAT
CGCTCTGGAGTGAATACCACGACGATTTCCGGCAGTTTCTACACATATATTCGCAAGATGTGGCGTGTTA
CGGTGAAAACCTGGCCTATTTCCCTAAAGGGTTTATTGAGAATATGTTTTTCGTCTCAGCCAATCCCTGG
GTGAGTTTCACCAGTTTTGATTTAAACGTGGCCAATATGGACAACTTCTTCGCCCCCGTTTTCACCATGG
GCAAATATTATACGCAAGGCGACAAGGTGCTGATGCCGCTGGCGATTCAGGTTCATCATGCCGTTTGTGA
TGGCTTCCATGTCGGCAGAATGCTTAATGAATTACAACAGTACTGCGATGAGTGGCTGGCGGAAACGGCA
ATGCTGAAGTTTTAAATCAATCTAAAGTATATATGAGTAAACTTGGTCTGACAGTTACCAATGCTTAATC
AGTGAGGCACCTATCTCAGCGATCTGTCTATTTCGTTCATCCATAGTTGCCTGACTCCCCGACGTGGCCG
ACCAGCCCGTCATCGTCAACGCCTGATCCGCGGTGCGGACAGGCCGTGTCGCGACCGGCCGTGCGGAATT
AAGCCGGCCCGTACCCTGTGAATAGAGGTCCGCTGTGACACAAGAATCCCTGTTACTTCTCGACCGTATT
GATTCGGATGATTCCTACGCGAGCCTGCGGAACGACCAGGAATTCTGGGAGCCGCTGGCCCGCCGAGCCC
TGGAGGAGCTCGGGCTGCCGGTGCCGCCGGTGCTGCGGGTGCCCGGCGAGAGCACCAACCCCGTACTGGT
CGGCGAGCCCGGCCCGGTGATCAAGCTGTTCGGCGAGCACTGGTGCGGTCCGGAGAGCCTCGCGTCGGAG
TCGGAGGCGTACGCGGTCCTGGCGGACGCCCCGGTGCCGGTGCCCCGCCTCCTCGGCCGCGGCGAGCTGC
GGCCCGGCACCGGAGCCTGGCCGTGGCCCTACCTGGTGATGAGCCGGATGACCGGCACCACCTGGCGGTC
CGCGATGGACGGCACGACCGACCGGAACGCGCTGCTCGCCCTGGCCCGCGAACTCGGCCGGGTGCTCGGC
CGGCTGCACAGGGTGCCGCTGACCGGGAACACCGTGCTCACCCCCCATTCCGAGGTCTTCCCGGAACTGC
TGCGGGAACGCCGCGCGGCGACCGTCGAGGACCACCGCGGGTGGGGCTACCTCTCGCCCCGGCTGCTGGA
CCGCCTGGAGGACTGGCTGCCGGACGTGGACACGCTGCTGGCCGGCCGCGAACCCCGGTTCGTCCACGGC
GACCTGCACGGGACCAACATCTTCGTGGACCTGGCCGCGACCGAGGTCACCGGGATCGTCGACTTCACCG
ACGTCTATGCGGGAGACTCCCGCTACAGCCTGGTGCAACTGCATCTCAACGCCTTCCGGGGCGACCGCGA
GATCCTGGCCGCGCTGCTCGACGGGGCGCAGTGGAAGCGGACCGAGGACTTCGCCCGCGAACTGCTCGCC
TTCACCTTCCTGCACGACTTCGAGGTGTTCGAGGAGACCCCGCTGGATCTCTCCGGCTTCACCGATCCGG
AGGAACTGGCGCAGTTCCTCTGGGGGCCGCCGGACACCGCCCCCGGCGCCTGACGCCCCCTCTAGCTGAT
CACCGCGGCCATGATGGCATAAAACGAAAGGCCCAGTCTTTCGACTGAGCCTTTCGTTTTATTTGATGCC
T
